Addgene plasmid #82573: pEMS1963
Purpose: High copy number plasmid containing Ple304 MiniPromoter insert.
Depositing lab: Elizabeth Simpson. Depositing organization: University of British Columbia. Publication: New MiniPromoter Ple345 (NEFL) Drives Strong and Specific Expression in Retinal Ganglion Cells of Mouse and Primate Retina. Simpson E, Korecki AJ, Fornes O, McGill TJ, Cueva-Vargas JL, Agostinone J, Farkas RA, Hickmott JW, Lam SL, Mathelier A, Renner LM, Stoddard J, Zhou M, Di Polo A, Neuringer M, Wasserman WW. Hum Gene Ther. 2018 Jul 31. doi: 10.1089/hum.2018.118. PubMed 30062914.
Backbone
  Vector backbone: Unknown
  Vector type: Pleiades Promoter Project [sic, Pleaides Plieades]
Growth in bacteria
  Bacterial resistance: Ampicillin, 100 μg/mL
  Growth temperature: 37°C
  Growth strain: DH5alpha
  Copy number: High Copy
Gene/Insert
  Gene/Insert name: Ple304 (alt name: OLIG1 MiniPromoter)
  Species: H. sapiens (human)
  Insert size (bp): 2596
  Cloning method: Unknown
  Sequencing primers: 5′ M13-F20; 3′ M13-rev
Resource information
  A portion of this plasmid was derived from a plasmid made by: Plasmid commercially synthesized by Integrated DNA Technologies (IDT)
Terms and licenses: Academic/Nonprofit Terms; Industry Terms
How to cite: pEMS1963 was a gift from Elizabeth Simpson (Addgene plasmid # 82573 ; http://n2t.net/addgene:82573 ; RRID:Addgene_82573)
