[The description below was written by a language model from this plasmid's Addgene catalogue record and pLannotate feature annotations shown in this document.]
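Description:
pEMS1963 is a high-copy bacterial cloning plasmid from the Pleiades Promoter Project that serves as a storage and source vector for the Ple304 MiniPromoter, a compact human regulatory element designed from the OLIG1 locus. The record lists the backbone as unknown and notes that the plasmid was commercially synthesized. The annotated features of the 5,837 nt sequence are those of a pUC-type cloning vector: a high-copy ColE1/pMB1-family origin of replication, an ampicillin resistance gene (β-lactamase) with its own promoter for selection in E. coli, and an M13 phage origin that would allow single-stranded DNA production with helper phage. Short fragments of bom, rop and lacI are also detected, and are likely vestigial backbone remnants.

The 2,596 bp Ple304 insert is not annotated in the feature table. There is, however, a large unannotated gap between the lacZα fragment on one side and the lac operator, lac promoter and CAP binding site on the other. This is consistent with the MiniPromoter sitting in the interrupted lacZα multiple cloning region, as is the use of M13 forward and reverse primers for sequencing. No reporter gene, polyadenylation signal, viral repeats or mammalian selection marker are annotated, so the plasmid appears to carry the promoter alone rather than a complete expression cassette.

MiniPromoters of this series are small, human-derived elements intended to drive cell-type-restricted expression, and the associated publication concerns their use in gene delivery to the retina. The record does not describe Ple304's own expression specificity. This construct is most plausibly used as a template from which Ple304 is subcloned into reporter or viral delivery vectors.
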