Features (pLannotate 1.2.2; 12 found; start..end, strand, type, name):
    137..186     +  misc_feature   bom (fragment): basis of mobility region from pBR322
    262..642     -  rep_origin     M13 ori (sequence partly withheld): M13 bacteriophage origin of replication; arrow indicates direction of (+) strand synthesis
    661..712     +  misc_feature   bom (fragment): basis of mobility region from pBR322
    718..875     -  CDS            lacZα (fragment): LacZα fragment of β-galactosidase; lacZ fragment
   3640..3656    -  protein_bind   lac operator: The lac repressor binds to the lac operator to inhibit transcription in E. coli. This inhibition can be relieved by adding lactose or isopropyl-β-D-thiogalactopyranoside (IPTG). lac repressor encoded by lacI
   3664..3694    -  promoter       lac promoter: promoter for the E. coli lac operon
   3709..3730    -  protein_bind   CAP binding site: CAP binding activates transcription in the presence of cAMP. E. coli catabolite activator protein
   3743..3835    -  CDS            lacI (fragment): lac repressor; lacI; The lac repressor binds to the lac operator to inhibit transcription in E. coli. This inhibition can be relieved by adding lactose or isopropyl-β-D-thiogalactopyranoside (IPTG).
   4018..4606    -  rep_origin     ori: high-copy-number ColE1/pMB1/pBR322/pUC origin of replication
   4777..5637    -  CDS            AmpR: β-lactamase; bla; confers resistance to ampicillin, carbenicillin, and related antibiotics
   5638..5742    -  promoter       AmpR promoter: bla
   5837..35      +  CDS            rop (fragment) (across the origin): Rop protein, which maintains plasmids at low copy number; rop
>Addgene plasmid #82573 | pEMS1963 | depositor full sequence | sequence record 157020 | Full Sequence
TCGCGCGTTTCGGTGATGACGGTGAAAACCTCTGACACATGCAGCTCCCGGAGACGGTCACAGCTTGTCT
GTAAGCGGATGCCGGGAGCAGACAAGCCCGTCAGGGCGCGTCAGCGGGTGTTGGCGGGTGTCGGGGCTGG
CTTAACTATGCGGCATCAGAGCAGATTGTACTGAGAGTGCACCATAAAATTGTAAACGTTAATATTTTGT
TAAAATTCGCGTTAAATTTTTGTTAAATCAGCTCATTTTTTAACCAATAGGCCGAAATCGGCAAAATCCC
TTATAAATCAAAAGAATAGCCCGAGATAGGGT
[37 nt withheld, positions 313-349]
AAAGAACGTGGACTCCAACGTCAAAGG
[141 nt withheld, positions 377-517]
G
[142 nt withheld, positions 519-660]
TATGCGGTGTGAAATACCGCACAGATGCGTAAGGAGAAAATACCGCATCAGGCGCCATTCGCCATTCAGG
CTGCGCAACTGTTGGGAAGGGCGATCGGTGCGGGCCTCTTCGCTATTACGCCAGCTGGCGAAAGGGGGAT
GTGCTGCAAGGCGATTAAGTTGGGTAACGCCAGGGTTTTCCCAGTCACGACGTTGTAAAACGACGGCCAG
TGAATTGGAGGCTACAGTCAGTGGAGAGGACTTTCACTGACTGACTGACTGCGTCTCAACCTGGCCGGCC
ACTGAGTTAATATTTCCAGGTCAGAGCGCCTCCGAGAGAAAAAGGCGGTGGCCTTGGAGCTCTGGTCTCC
TTAACTGCACCCTGGGAAGTCTTCACACGGCCTTTCTTCCCCTGGTGGTCTAATCTGGAGTCAGATCCAG
CCGTCAGCTCTTACAGACGGGGAAGGACCGGGAGCCAACGGGAAAACAACAGGTGAGCTTGTGAACAAGT
CCCCTTCTGTGTCTCGGGCAGGGTGTCTGCCCGGGCAACCGTGGGGCTGCACTGACTTCCAGAACCTTCT
GCCTCTGCAGGTGTTTTAGGAACTTGGCCTCAGCGCTTCAGTGACCCATATTTTATTACCTTTCAGGTTT
CTATAATTCATCATTCACTCCTTTCTGAAAACCTAGAATGAAAAAGTTTAGCAGCTCAGCGCCGCGGCCT
CTCTCCATTCTCTCCCCAAACACATCGGCCTGTTTGTTCTCTTTCATCCCCGCTCTTCCTGTTGCATTCT
GCCGGTTCAATGGGGAAGGAGTGAAACCGGATGGCTGGACCCAGTGCGGGGAAATGACTTCAGAGCCACC
TTTGTTTCCCTCATTCCTTTGAGCGCACTTGGCCCTGCGTCTCTATGAAAGGGCTTGTTTGAACCATTCG
GAACATCCAGCAAGCCAGAGATGCTGCGGCCAGAACCGCTCGCATCTTTTCAGGCTGCCTGAGACTCTGG
GTTAAACTGCCAAATTTTTGCAACAAAACTAACCATGACATTGGACATTGTGTTATAAATTAGCCACAGC
CTTCCAAGCAAATTGTCTCTTTTTATTGTATCAGTGTAAGCCTCGGAAACATTTGGCTTCAGCTACTACC
TTCAGGGAGGCTCAGAGGATATTTTTGTTCTGCCCCAAACCAACTCTTCAGACACCACCTTCCTTGTCCT
CACGCTTGACTAGCAGACAATGGGTTCTTCAGAAGCCACAGCATTTCAGCTGTTTTGGCCCCAGAGGCCA
CAAGCTGACTGCATGTCATTCTCCACCAGCAGAGCGTCACCTCGGGGTAGCTCCAAACAGTATCAACCGG
TTTGTGGTGAGTGGATAAACACCAGGCTGGGTGAATGAAGTCACAGGCTGAGTCATCCTCTGCACATGGG
GGCTGAATGGGGCTCAGTCAGGCCCAGAGGAGCCTCCCCGGCAAGGTGCTGGGGGCCAGGCTCTCCCTGC
CAGTGAGGCTGGGGTCCGTCCCCAATAGTCATTCCTTTGGCCAACAGAAATGATAAGGCAGACAAATGGA
AGATCAATGAAGCAACATCGTGGCAATAATGCAATTGGTCCTGCCGTAGTCATGAACATGTAAATAACAA
GACAGCAATAAGAAGACCCCAGACTCTGCCTAGAAACAAAATATTCAGCCTGTTGTTGTTGTTTCTTATT
GCAGGATTTTGAGTGGAAAAGTAGTTCCACTTGTCAATCAGCTACGTTGCAGGGGCTAATAGATTCTGGT
GTTTAGGGAGGTCAACACGGAATTTAATTTAACATCTCACAATACACCCACATGCCCAGAAAATGTGGAC
AGCTTGATAGGGTTCACTGAGCCAAAGAAGCAAGACCCAAACAGTGCATTAATGTATAGGGGAAGAATAG
TTGCAATCAGCCCCTTGTGAATTGGACAGAGGGCTTGGAGATGAAGCAATTATCAGCCATCGGGGATTAA
TAGTAAAGTGTGAATACCAAGCTGTATATGTTAGGGGCAGAATATGTTGCCTATAGAAAACAACAAAGGA
CGTTTCTTACTATTAAGTGAGATTAAACGTAATGGCCTGATTTAATCACAAAGGCAGAATTAAATTCAGA
TGGCAACTTCAAAGTGGACACAGGAACACAGGCCACTGCTTACATTTACATATAGCTGGCATAGCTTGGC
CTGCAACACAATAGGATAAAGTTTCTTTGGCCACTTAAACAATTTTCTATTCTTCACCTTTTTCTTTTTT
TCTTTTTTTTTTCTTTTGTGGGTGTGTGTGTGTGTGTGTGTGTGTGTGAACACTCACTGTATTTATTCCC
CAATTGCATTTAGTTAGTAAGAAGGAGCTAAGTGTTATATTTATTCATGGAGGCTATAACTGTTAATTCT
TCCAAATTGTGAAAAAAAAGCCTCATAGGGTCAATAAGAACAGAGTAGTTATAATCAGATTGTCACCAAA
AAAGAAAAAGAAGAAAAAGGTTGTTTTTGAGTAGACAGTTGCTGGAGGAAGGCACGTGAGTTGCAGCCTG
ACCAGTGCGACCAGTCCTCCTTCAACAGCCCCGCTTGCCTTGAAAAGGCGCCCTTACTCCGCTCAGGGGG
CCTGTCCCGCGCGGCTGGCACAGGCGCTCACAATAACCTCCTAAAGCGGTGCCAGCCGCACCTCCGCGCG
GCCCCGGCACAAGCAGCCAATGAACACGCGGCTGCGCCCGGCCTCGCGCCTCCATTGGCTGCGCCCCGCC
ACCCGCTGCCCCGCAGGTTCCCAAGCCGGGTTTAAAGGGGTAGGGCGCGGGCCAGGGCCCCACCATCGTT
TCCCCGCGCGCAGGTCCGCGGGGAGGGGCGGCCTGCCGACCGGCCCACCCCAGGGCGTTCCTGAAGGGCG
TCCTCGGCGCGCCAGCACAGTCTTCACTGACTGACTGACTGGAAAGAGGAAGGGCTGGAAGAGGAAGGAG
CTTGGCGTAATCATGGTCATAGCTGTTTCCTGTGTGAAATTGTTATCCGCTCACAATTCCACACAACATA
CGAGCCGGAAGCATAAAGTGTAAAGCCTGGGGTGCCTAATGAGTGAGCTAACTCACATTAATTGCGTTGC
GCTCACTGCCCGCTTTCCAGTCGGGAAACCTGTCGTGCCAGCTGCATTAATGAATCGGCCAACGCGCGGG
GAGAGGCGGTTTGCGTATTGGGCGCTCTTCCGCTTCCTCGCTCACTGACTCGCTGCGCTCGGTCGTTCGG
CTGCGGCGAGCGGTATCAGCTCACTCAAAGGCGGTAATACGGTTATCCACAGAATCAGGGGATAACGCAG
GAAAGAACATGTGAGCAAAAGGCCAGCAAAAGGCCAGGAACCGTAAAAAGGCCGCGTTGCTGGCGTTTTT
CCATAGGCTCCGCCCCCCTGACGAGCATCACAAAAATCGACGCTCAAGTCAGAGGTGGCGAAACCCGACA
GGACTATAAAGATACCAGGCGTTTCCCCCTGGAAGCTCCCTCGTGCGCTCTCCTGTTCCGACCCTGCCGC
TTACCGGATACCTGTCCGCCTTTCTCCCTTCGGGAAGCGTGGCGCTTTCTCATAGCTCACGCTGTAGGTA
TCTCAGTTCGGTGTAGGTCGTTCGCTCCAAGCTGGGCTGTGTGCACGAACCCCCCGTTCAGCCCGACCGC
TGCGCCTTATCCGGTAACTATCGTCTTGAGTCCAACCCGGTAAGACACGACTTATCGCCACTGGCAGCAG
CCACTGGTAACAGGATTAGCAGAGCGAGGTATGTAGGCGGTGCTACAGAGTTCTTGAAGTGGTGGCCTAA
CTACGGCTACACTAGAAGGACAGTATTTGGTATCTGCGCTCTGCTGAAGCCAGTTACCTTCGGAAAAAGA
GTTGGTAGCTCTTGATCCGGCAAACAAACCACCGCTGGTAGCGGTGGTTTTTTTGTTTGCAAGCAGCAGA
TTACGCGCAGAAAAAAAGGATCTCAAGAAGATCCTTTGATCTTTTCTACGGGGTCTGACGCTCAGTGGAA
CGAAAACTCACGTTAAGGGATTTTGGTCATGAGATTATCAAAAAGGATCTTCACCTAGATCCTTTTAAAT
TAAAAATGAAGTTTTAAATCAATCTAAAGTATATATGAGTAAACTTGGTCTGACAGTTACCAATGCTTAA
TCAGTGAGGCACCTATCTCAGCGATCTGTCTATTTCGTTCATCCATAGTTGCCTGACTCCCCGTCGTGTA
GATAACTACGATACGGGAGGGCTTACCATCTGGCCCCAGTGCTGCAATGATACCGCGAGACCCACGCTCA
CCGGCTCCAGATTTATCAGCAATAAACCAGCCAGCCGGAAGGGCCGAGCGCAGAAGTGGTCCTGCAACTT
TATCCGCCTCCATCCAGTCTATTAATTGTTGCCGGGAAGCTAGAGTAAGTAGTTCGCCAGTTAATAGTTT
GCGCAACGTTGTTGCCATTGCTACAGGCATCGTGGTGTCACGCTCGTCGTTTGGTATGGCTTCATTCAGC
TCCGGTTCCCAACGATCAAGGCGAGTTACATGATCCCCCATGTTGTGCAAAAAAGCGGTTAGCTCCTTCG
GTCCTCCGATCGTTGTCAGAAGTAAGTTGGCCGCAGTGTTATCACTCATGGTTATGGCAGCACTGCATAA
TTCTCTTACTGTCATGCCATCCGTAAGATGCTTTTCTGTGACTGGTGAGTACTCAACCAAGTCATTCTGA
GAATAGTGTATGCGGCGACCGAGTTGCTCTTGCCCGGCGTCAATACGGGATAATACCGCGCCACATAGCA
GAACTTTAAAAGTGCTCATCATTGGAAAACGTTCTTCGGGGCGAAAACTCTCAAGGATCTTACCGCTGTT
GAGATCCAGTTCGATGTAACCCACTCGTGCACCCAACTGATCTTCAGCATCTTTTACTTTCACCAGCGTT
TCTGGGTGAGCAAAAACAGGAAGGCAAAATGCCGCAAAAAAGGGAATAAGGGCGACACGGAAATGTTGAA
TACTCATACTCTTCCTTTTTCAATATTATTGAAGCATTTATCAGGGTTATTGTCTCATGAGCGGATACAT
ATTTGAATGTATTTAGAAAAATAAACAAATAGGGGTTCCGCGCACATTTCCCCGAAAAGTGCCACCTGAC
GTCTAAGAAACCATTATTATCATGACATTAACCTATAAAAATAGGCGTATCACGAGGCCCTTTCGTC
