>Addgene plasmid #82573 | pEMS1963 | addgene partial sequence | sequence record 159163 | M13-F20 5'-TGTAAAACGACGGCCAGT-3'
TTTCACTGACTGACTGACTGCGTCTCAACCTGGCCGGCCACTGAGTTAATATTTCCAGGTCAGAGCGCCT
CCGAGAGAAAAAGGCGGTGGCCTTGGAGCTCTGGTCTCCTTAACTGCACCCTGGGAAGTCTTCACACGGC
CTTTCTTCCCCTGGTGGTCTAATCTGGAGTCAGATCCAGCCGTCAGCTCTTACAGACGGGGAAGGACCGG
GAGCCAACGGGAAAACAACAGGTGAGCTTGTGAACAAGTCCCCTTCTGTGTCTCGGGCAGGGTGTCTGCC
CGGGCAACCGTGGGGCTGCACTGACTTCCAGAACCTTCTGCCTCTGCAGGTGTTTTAGGAACTTGGCCTC
AGCGCTTCAGTGACCCATATTTTATTACCTTTCAGGTTTCTATAATTCATCATTCACTCCTTTCTGAAAA
CCTAGAATGAAAAAGTTTAGCAGCTCAGCGCCGCGGCCTCTCTCCATTCTCTCCCCAAACACATCGGCCT
GTTTGTTCTCTTTCATCCCCGCTCTTCCTGTTGCATTCTGCCGGTTCAATGGGGAAGGAGTGAAACCGGA
TGGCTGGACCCAGTGCGGGGAAATGACTTCAGAGCCACCTTTGTTTCCCTCATTCCTTTGAGCGCACTTG
GCCCTGCGTCTCTATGAAAGGGCTTGTTTGAACCATTCGGAACATCCAGCAAGCCAGAGATGCTGCGGCC
AGAACCGCTCGCATCTTTTCAGGCTGCCTGAGACTCTGGGTTAAACTGCCAAATTTTTGCAACAAAACTA
ACCATGACATTGGACATTGTGTTATAAATTAGCCACAGCCTTCCAAGCAAATTGTCTCTTTTTATTGTAT
CAGTGTAAGCCTCGGAAACATTTGGCTTCAGCTACTACCTTCAGGGAGGCTCAGAGGATATTTTT
