>Addgene plasmid #82573 | pEMS1963 | addgene partial sequence | sequence record 159165 | M13-Rev 5'-CAGGAAACAGCTATGACC-3'
CAGTCAGTCAGTCAGTGAAGACTGTGCTGGCGCGCCGAGGACGCCCTTCAGGAACGCCCTGGGGTGGGCC
GGTCGGCAGGCCGCCCCTCCCCGCGGACCTGCGCGCGGGGAAACGATGGTGGGGCCCTGGCCCGCGCCCT
ACCCCTTTAAACCCGGCTTGGGAACCTGCGGGGCAGCGGGTGGCGGGGCGCAGCCAATGGAGGCGCGAGG
CCGGGCGCAGCCGCGTGTTCATTGGCTGCTTGTGCCGGGGCCGCGCGGAGGTGCGGCTGGCACCGCTTTA
GGAGGTTATTGTGAGCGCCTGTGCCAGCCGCGCGGGACAGGCCCCCTGAGCGGAGTAAGGGCGCCTTTTC
AAGGCAAGCGGGGCTGTTGAAGGAGGACTGGTCGCACTGGTCAGGCTGCAACTCACGTGCCTTCCTCCAG
CAACTGTCTACTCAAAAACAACCTTTTTCTTCTTTTTCTTTTTTGGTGACAATCTGATTATAACTACTCT
GTTCTTATTGACCCTATGAGGCTTTTTTTTCACAATTTGGAAGAATTAACAGTTATAGCCTCCATGAATA
AATATAACACTTAGCTCCTTCTTACTAACTAAATGCAATTGGGGAATAAATACAGTGAGTGTTCACACAC
ACACACACACACACACACACCCACAAAAGAAAAAAAAAAGAAAAAAAGAAAAAGGTGAAGAATAGAAAAT
TGTTTAAGTGGCCAAAGAAACTTTATCCTATTGTGTTGCAGGCCAAGCTATGCCAGCTATATGTAAATGT
AAGCAGTGGCCTGTGTTCCTGTGTCCACTTTGAAGTTGCCATCTGAATTTAATTCTGCCTTTGTGATTAA
ATCAGGCCATTACGTTTAATCTCACTTAATAGTAAGAAACGTCCTTTGTT
